Addgene plasmid #19611: pGC95
Depositing lab: Jane Hubbard. Depositing organization: NYU Grossman School of Medicine. Publication: A "FLP-Out" system for controlled gene expression in Caenorhabditis elegans. Voutev R, Hubbard EJ. Genetics. 2008 Sep;180(1):103-19. doi: 10.1534/genetics.108.090274. PubMed 18723890.
Backbone
  Vector backbone: pPD118.28
  Vector type: Worm Expression
Growth in bacteria
  Bacterial resistance: Ampicillin, 100 μg/mL
  Growth temperature: 37°C
  Growth strain: DH5alpha
  Copy number: High Copy
Gene/Insert
  Gene/Insert name: Phsp-16.41::FLP::let-858(3’)
  Species: C. elegans (nematode), S. cerevisiae (budding yeast)
  Cloning method: Restriction Enzyme
  Sequencing primers: 5′ M13R
Terms and licenses: Academic/Nonprofit Terms; Industry Terms: Not Available to Industry
Depositor comments: Sequence mismatches between Addgene sequence and depositor sequence do not affect function.
How to cite: pGC95 was a gift from Jane Hubbard (Addgene plasmid # 19611 ; http://n2t.net/addgene:19611 ; RRID:Addgene_19611)
