[The description below was written by a language model from this plasmid's Addgene catalogue record and pLannotate feature annotations shown in this document.]
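Description:
pGC95 is a C. elegans expression plasmid built on the pPD118.28 backbone that supplies heat-shock-inducible FLP recombinase for a "FLP-Out" system of controlled gene expression in worms. It is maintained in E. coli as a high-copy plasmid through a ColE1/pUC-type origin and selected with ampicillin via the β-lactamase (AmpR) gene and its own promoter. Remnants of the lac region (a lacI fragment, CAP binding site, lac promoter and operator) and pieces of pUC and pBluescript polylinkers are leftovers of the cloning vector lineage and play no role in the worm.

The payload, as catalogued, is Phsp-16.41::FLP::let-858(3'). The C. elegans hsp-16.41 heat-shock promoter drives the complete coding sequence of FLP, the site-specific recombinase from the Saccharomyces cerevisiae 2μ plasmid, followed by the let-858 3' region to provide 3' end processing signals. The automated annotation does not label the promoter or the 3' UTR directly. It does detect a short reverse-oriented hsp-16.1 coding fragment upstream of FLP, which is consistent with the divergently arranged hsp-16 gene pair from which such promoters are taken. The small "2μ ori" fragment immediately after FLP most likely reflects native yeast sequence carried along with the gene rather than a functional yeast origin.

In use, a heat pulse induces FLP in transgenic animals. The recombinase then acts on FRT sites in a partner construct, typically excising an FRT-flanked blocking cassette so that a downstream gene is switched on with temporal control. The depositor notes that mismatches between the depositor and repository sequences do not affect function.
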