Features (pLannotate 1.2.2; 13 found; start..end, strand, type, name):
      1..35      -  misc_feature   MCS (fragment): pUC18/19 multiple cloning site
     33..83      -  CDS            hsp-16.1 (fragment): HSP11_CAEEL - Also known as hsp16-1b. Experimental evidence at transcript level: Swiss-Prot protein existence level 2. From Caenorhabditis elegans.
    478..495     -  promoter       T7 promoter (fragment): promoter for bacteriophage T7 RNA polymerase
    508..1779    +  CDS            FLP: site-specific recombinase FLP is a site-specific recombinase from Saccharomyces cerevisiae. Recombination occurs at FRT sequences.
   1782..1885    +  rep_origin     2μ ori (fragment): yeast 2μ plasmid origin of replication
   1885..1903    -  misc_feature   MCS (fragment): pBluescript multiple cloning site
   2421..2525    +  promoter       AmpR promoter: bla
   2526..3386    +  CDS            AmpR: β-lactamase; bla; confers resistance to ampicillin, carbenicillin, and related antibiotics
   3557..4145    +  rep_origin     ori: high-copy-number ColE1/pMB1/pBR322/pUC origin of replication
   4328..4420    +  CDS            lacI (fragment): lac repressor; lacI; The lac repressor binds to the lac operator to inhibit transcription in E. coli. This inhibition can be relieved by adding lactose or isopropyl-β-D-thiogalactopyranoside (IPTG).
   4433..4454    +  protein_bind   CAP binding site: CAP binding activates transcription in the presence of cAMP. E. coli catabolite activator protein
   4469..4499    +  promoter       lac promoter: promoter for the E. coli lac operon
   4507..4523    +  protein_bind   lac operator: The lac repressor binds to the lac operator to inhibit transcription in E. coli. This inhibition can be relieved by adding lactose or isopropyl-β-D-thiogalactopyranoside (IPTG). lac repressor encoded by lacI
>Addgene plasmid #19611 | pGC95 | depositor full sequence | sequence record 9244 | Author sequence
AAGCTTGCATGCCTGCAGGTCGACTCTAGAGGATCACCAAAAACGGAACGTTGAGCTGGACGGAAATAGT
GGTAAAGTGACATGATTATAGTTTGAAGATTTCTAATTTCACAATTAGAGCAAATGTTGTTCGGTATTTA
TTTTCAACGGTATTTATACTATTTTCCACCTTTTTCTAGAACATTCGAGCTGCTTGTTGCAAAAGGAGGG
CGACTCACATTCGGTACATGGAAAAGTAGTGTACACAATAAAGAGACCCAGATACATTTTCCGTCTGCGT
CTCTTTGCACCCACCGGGAGTATTTTCAAACGAATGCATCTAGGACCTTCTAGAACATTCTGTAAGGCTG
CAGAATGCGGGTATATAAGGAAAGCGGGCTCAGAGGAAGCCAACACGCTTTGTTCTAGTGCATCTAAAAA
ACTTCGAAAATCCTCATCGGGATCCTATCGATTCGCGGCCGCTGTACACCCGGGTGCCCTATAGTGAGTC
GTATTGGTACCAAAAACATGCCACAATTTGATATATTATGTAAAACACCACCTAAGGTGCTTGTTCGTCA
GTTTGTGGAAAGGTTTGAAAGACCTTCAGGTGAGAAAATAGCATTATGTGCTGCTGAACTAACCTATTTA
TGTTGGATGATTACACATAACGGAACAGCAATCAAGAGAGCCACATTCATGAGCTATAATACTATCATAA
GCAATTCGCTGAGTTTCGATATTGTCAATAAATCACTCCAGTTTAAATACAAGACGCAAAAAGCAACAAT
TCTGGAAGCCTCATTAAAGAAATTGATTCCTGCTTGGGAATTTACAATTATTCCTTACTATGGACAAAAA
CATCAATCTGATATCACTGATATTGTAAGTAGTTTGCAATTACAGTTCGAATCATCGGAAGAAGCAGATA
AGGGAAATAGCCACAGTAAAAAAATGCTTAAAGCACTTCTAAGTGAGGGTGAAAGCATCTGGGAGATCAC
TGAGAAAATACTAAATTCGTTTGAGTATACTTCGAGATTTACAAAAACAAAAACTTTATACCAATTCCTC
TTCCTAGCTACTTTCATCAATTGTGGAAGATTCAGCGATATTAAGAACGTTGATCCGAAATCATTTAAAT
TAGTCCAAAATAAGTATCTGGGAGTAATAATCCAGTGTTTAGTGACAGAGACAAAGACAAGCGTTAGTAG
GCACATATACTTCTTTAGCGCAAGGGGTAGGATCGATCCACTTGTATATTTGGATGAATTTTTGAGGAAT
TCTGAACCAGTCCTAAAACGAGTAAATAGGACCGGCAATTCTTCAAGCAATAAACAGGAATACCAATTAT
TAAAAGATAACTTAGTCAGATCGTACAATAAAGCTTTGAAGAAAAATGCGCCTTATTCAATCTTTGCTAT
AAAAAATGGCCCAAAATCTCACATTGGAAGACATTTGATGACCTCATTTCTTTCAATGAAGGGCCTAACG
GAGTTGACTAATGTTGTGGGAAATTGGAGCGATAAGCGTGCTTCTGCCGTGGCCAGGACAACGTATACTC
ATCAGATAACAGCAATACCTGATCACTACTTCGCACTAGTTTCTCGGTACTATGCATATGATCCAATATC
AAAGGAAATGATAGCATTGAAGGATGAGACTAATCCAATTGAGGAGTGGCAGCATATAGAACAGCTAAAG
GGTAGTGCTGAAGGAAGCATACGATACCCCGCATGGAATGGGATAATATCACAGGAGGTACTAGACTACC
TTTCATCCTACATAAATAGACGCATATAAGTACGCATTTAAGCATAAACACGCACTATGCCGTTCTTCTC
ATGTATATATATATACAGGCAACACGCAGATATAGGTGCGACGTGAACAGTGAGCTGTATGTGCGGGGAT
CCACTAGTTCTAGCCGGCCATACAAGTAATCCGGATGATCGACGCCAACGTCGTTGAATTTTCAAATTTT
AAATACTGAATATTTGTTTTTTTTCCTATTATTTATTTATTCTCTTTGTGTTTTTTTTCTTGCTTTCTAA
AAAATTAATTCAATCCAAATCTAAACATGAGCGGTTTTTTTTCTCTTTCCGTCTCCCAATTCGTATTCCG
CTCCTCTCATCTGAACACAATGTGCAAGTTTATTTATCTTCTCGCTTTCATTTCATTAGGACGTGGGGGG
AATTGGTGGAAGGGGGAAACACACAAAAGGATGATGGAAATGAAATAAGGACACACAATATGCAACAACA
TTCAATTCAGAAATATGGAGGAAGGTTTAAAAGAAAACATAAAAATATATAGAGGAGGAAGGAAAACTAG
TAAAAAATAAGCAAAGAAATTAGGCGAACGATGAGAATTGTCCTCGCTTGGGCCCAAAAGGCCTTTTTTT
TTTGGCGCCGACGTCAGGTGGCACTTTTCGGGGAAATGTGCGCGGAACCCCTATTTGTTTATTTTTCTAA
ATACATTCAAATATGTATCCGCTCATGAGACAATAACCCTGATAAATGCTTCAATAATATTGAAAAAGGA
AGAGTATGAGTATTCAACATTTCCGTGTCGCCCTTATTCCCTTTTTTGCGGCATTTTGCCTTCCTGTTTT
TGCTCACCCAGAAACGCTGGTGAAAGTAAAAGATGCTGAAGATCAGTTGGGTGCACGAGTGGGTTACATC
GAACTGGATCTCAACAGCGGTAAGATCCTTGAGAGTTTTCGCCCCGAAGAACGTTTTCCAATGATGAGCA
CTTTTAAAGTTCTGCTATGTGGCGCGGTATTATCCCGTATTGACGCCGGGCAAGAGCAACTCGGTCGCCG
CATACACTATTCTCAGAATGACTTGGTTGAGTACTCACCAGTCACAGAAAAGCATCTTACGGATGGCATG
ACAGTAAGAGAATTATGCAGTGCTGCCATAACCATGAGTGATAACACTGCGGCCAACTTACTTCTGACAA
CGATCGGAGGACCGAAGGAGCTAACCGCTTTTTTGCACAACATGGGGGATCATGTAACTCGCCTTGATCG
TTGGGAACCGGAGCTGAATGAAGCCATACCAAACGACGAGCGTGACACCACGATGCCTGTAGCAATGGCA
ACAACGTTGCGCAAACTATTAACTGGCGAACTACTTACTCTAGCTTCCCGGCAACAATTAATAGACTGGA
TGGAGGCGGATAAAGTTGCAGGACCACTTCTGCGCTCGGCCCTTCCGGCTGGCTGGTTTATTGCTGATAA
ATCTGGAGCCGGTGAGCGTGGGTCTCGCGGTATCATTGCAGCACTGGGGCCAGATGGTAAGCCCTCCCGT
ATCGTAGTTATCTACACGACGGGGAGTCAGGCAACTATGGATGAACGAAATAGACAGATCGCTGAGATAG
GTGCCTCACTGATTAAGCATTGGTAACTGTCAGACCAAGTTTACTCATATATACTTTAGATTGATTTAAA
ACTTCATTTTTAATTTAAAAGGATCTAGGTGAAGATCCTTTTTGATAATCTCATGACCAAAATCCCTTAA
CGTGAGTTTTCGTTCCACTGAGCGTCAGACCCCGTAGAAAAGATCAAAGGATCTTCTTGAGATCCTTTTT
TTCTGCGCGTAATCTGCTGCTTGCAAACAAAAAAACCACCGCTACCAGCGGTGGTTTGTTTGCCGGATCA
AGAGCTACCAACTCTTTTTCCGAAGGTAACTGGCTTCAGCAGAGCGCAGATACCAAATACTGTCCTTCTA
GTGTAGCCGTAGTTAGGCCACCACTTCAAGAACTCTGTAGCACCGCCTACATACCTCGCTCTGCTAATCC
TGTTACCAGTGGCTGCTGCCAGTGGCGATAAGTCGTGTCTTACCGGGTTGGACTCAAGACGATAGTTACC
GGATAAGGCGCAGCGGTCGGGCTGAACGGGGGGTTCGTGCACACAGCCCAGCTTGGAGCGAACGACCTAC
ACCGAACTGAGATACCTACAGCGTGAGCATTGAGAAAGCGCCACGCTTCCCGAAGGGAGAAAGGCGGACA
GGTATCCGGTAAGCGGCAGGGTCGGAACAGGAGAGCGCACGAGGGAGCTTCCAGGGGGAAACGCCTGGTA
TCTTTATAGTCCTGTCGGGTTTCGCCACCTCTGACTTGAGCGTCGATTTTTGTGATGCTCGTCAGGGGGG
CGGAGCCTATGGAAAAACGCCAGCAACGCGGCCTTTTTACGGTTCCTGGCCTTTTGCTGGCCTTTTGCTC
ACATGTTCTTTCCTGCGTTATCCCCTGATTCTGTGGATAACCGTATTACCGCCTTTGAGTGAGCTGATAC
CGCTCGCCGCAGCCGAACGACCGAGCGCAGCGAGTCAGTGAGCGAGGAAGCGGAAGAGCGCCCAATACGC
AAACCGCCTCTCCCCGCGCGTTGGCCGATTCATTAATGCAGCTGGCACGACAGGTTTCCCGACTGGAAAG
CGGGCAGTGAGCGCAACGCAATTAATGTGAGTTAGCTCACTCATTAGGCACCCCAGGCTTTACACTTTAT
GCTTCCGGCTCGTATGTTGTGTGGAATTGTGAGCGGATAACAATTTCACACAGGAAACAGCTATGACCAT
GATTACGCCAAGCTGTAAGTTTAAACATGATCTTACTAACTAACTATTCTCATTTAAATTTTCAGAGCTT
AAAAATGGCTGAAATCACTCACAACGATGGATACGCTAACAACTTGGAAATGAAAT
