>Addgene plasmid #19611 | pGC95 | addgene partial sequence | sequence record 25369 | 19611 with M13R
GTTTAACTGATCTTACTAACTAACTATTCTCATTTAAATTTTCAGAGCTTAAAAATGGCTGAAATCACTC
ACAACGATGGATACGCTAACAACTTGGAAATGAAATAAGCTTGCATGCCTGCAGGTCGACTCTAGAGGAT
CACCAAAAACGGAACGTTGAGCTGGACGGAAATAGTGGTAAAGTGACATGATTATAGTTTGAAGATTTCT
AATTTCACAATTAGAGCAAATGTTGTTCGGTATTTATTTTCAACGGTATTTATACTATTTTCCACCTTTT
TCTAGAACATTCGAGCTGCTTGTTGCAAAAGGAGGGCGACTCACATTCGGTACATGGAAAAGTAGTGTAC
ACAATAAAGAGACCCAGATACATTTTCCGTCTGCGTCTCTTTGCACCCACCGGGAGTATTTTCAAACGAA
TGCATCTAGGACCTTCTAGAACATTCTGTAAGGCTGCAGAATGCGGGTATATAAGGAAAGCGGGCTCAGA
GGAAGCCAACACGCTTTGTTCTAGTGCATCTAAAAAACTTCGAAAATCCTCATCGGATCCTATCGATTCG
CGGCCGCTGTACACCCGGGTGCCCT
